LOCUS       Exported 778 bp ds-DNA linear SYN 05-JUL-2021
DEFINITION  Standard for cell-free expression benchmarking..
ACCESSION   .
VERSION     .
KEYWORDS    pCellFree_G03 EHD2
SOURCE      synthetic DNA construct
  ORGANISM  synthetic DNA construct
REFERENCE   1 (bases 1 to 778)
  AUTHORS   Gagoski D, Polinkovsky ME, Mureev S, Kunert A, Johnston W, Gambin Y,
            Alexandrov K
  TITLE     Performance benchmarking of four cell-free protein expression
            systems.
  JOURNAL   Biotechnol Bioeng. 2015 Aug 24. doi: 10.1002/bit.25814.
  PUBMED    26301602
REFERENCE   2 (bases 1 to 778)
  AUTHORS   .
  TITLE     Direct Submission
  JOURNAL   Exported Jul 5, 2021 from SnapGene Server 1.1.58
            http://www.snapgene.com
FEATURES             Location/Qualifiers
     source          1..778
                     /organism="synthetic DNA construct"
                     /mol_type="other DNA"
     CDS             complement(17..46)
                     /codon_start=1
                     /product="10xHis affinity tag"
                     /label=10xHis
                     /translation="HHHHHHHHHH"
     primer_bind     complement(180..199)
                     /label=T7
                     /note="T7 promoter, forward primer"
     promoter        complement(181..199)
                     /label=T7 promoter
                     /note="promoter for bacteriophage T7 RNA polymerase"
     promoter        231..335
                     /gene="bla"
                     /label=AmpR promoter
     primer_bind     complement(554..573)
                     /label=Amp-R
                     /note="Ampicillin resistance gene, reverse primer"
ORIGIN
        1 ttgctccacc gctgctgtga tggtggtgat ggtggtgatg gtggtgtgcc atggtttcac
       61 ttacgtgttt aatgtcttta cagactttat acattactgt catggttaaa taaaataaaa
      121 taaaataaaa taaaataaaa taaaataaaa taaaataaaa taaaataaac ttaagatgtc
      181 cctatagtga gtcgtattag acgtcaggtg gcacttttcg gggaaatgtg cgcggaaccc
      241 ctatttgttt atttttctaa atacattcaa atatgtatcc gctcatgaga caataaccct
      301 gataaatgct tcaataatat tgaaaaagga agagtatgag tattcaacat ttccgtgtcg
      361 cccttattcc cttttttgcg gcattttgcc ttcctgtttt tgctcaccca gaaacgctgg
      421 tgaaagtaaa agatgctgaa gatcagttgg gtgcacgagt gggttacatc gaactggatc
      481 tcaacagcgg taagatcctt gagagttttc gccccgaaga acgttttcca atgatgagca
      541 cttttaaagt tctgctatgt ggcgcggtat tatcccgtat tgacgccggg caagagcaac
      601 tcggtcgccg catacactat tctcagaatg acttggttga gtactcacca gtcacagaaa
      661 agcatcttac ggatggcatg acagtaagag aattatgcag tgctgccata accatgagtg
      721 ataacactgc ggccaactta cttctgacaa cgatcggagg accgaaggag ctaaccgc
//
