>Addgene plasmid #67107 | pCellFree_G03 EHD2 | addgene partial sequence | sequence record 120749 | T7term 5'-GCTAGTTATTGCTCAGCGG-3'
AAGCTTGTCATTCAGCAGAGCCCTTCTGTCGTCGCTTAGAAGGCGGCACCAGGCGGCGGGGTAGGTTGGT
GGGTAGACCATGGCCTTCGAGCTTAGCCTCAATGAGGTGGCTGGCCAAGGCAAACTCCTCATCATCCAGC
ATGCCGTCTCGGTCGACATCGCTCAGCTTCCAGATTCTCCCCAGCACAGAGTTGGGTAGCTTTGTGCCCA
CCATCCAGGTTTTGGCCTTAGAGCCACTCAGCTTGCCATCAGCAGGAGCTAAGTTGTAGAAGATTTCATC
GTATTTGGACTTGTCCTTGGTCACCACCCATTCGGCATCATCTTCTGAGCCCTCCTCACCATCCTCTATT
GCTTCATCAGGGCCCCGCTCCACGAAGGGGCCCATGCGGGTGCCCTCAAACGCACCGCCCTGCACTCCAG
CCTCGACACTCTCCAGCTCCTCCTGCCGAAGCAGCGGCATAAGCTTGGCAATGTCTTGGGCCAGCATGTC
ATCTAGCGCCTCCAGCAGCTTCGGCTTTAGCGAGTGGAACTTGGTGAAGTCATGTGCCATCAACAGCTCC
TGCATCTTCTGGCAGTCAGGAAAGTCTCCAGGGGAGATGTGGTGCTCCAGCTGGATCTTCGCAAAGATGA
CAGGCAGCTTCAGGATCAGCTGCTTCTTCTTGTTTTCCTTCCCGAACACCGTGGGCATCTCTTTCTTCAG
GTAGCTGATGATGTAAGCGTGTACCCGCACCAGCCGCGCCCGTTTCACTAGGTCGTTGAGCTTGCGCAGC
GCCGCATGGCGCGGTAGGCCTTGGATATCACGGAAGA
