>Addgene plasmid #67107 | pCellFree_G03 EHD2 | addgene partial sequence | sequence record 120750 | EGFP-C 5'-CATGGTCCTGCTGGAGTTCGTG-3'
TGTACAGTACTCAGATCTCGACGGATCCATGTTCAGCTGGCTGAAGAAGGGCGGGGCCCGGGGCCAGCGA
CCTGAGGCCATCCGCACCGTGACCTCATCCCTCAAGGAGCTGTATCGCACGAAACTTCTTCCCCTGGAGG
AACACTACCGTTTTGGGTCTTTCCATTCACCGGCCCTTGAAGATGCTGACTTCGACGGCAAACCCATGGT
GCTGGTGGCCGGCCAGTATAGCACCGGCAAAACCAGCTTCATCCAGTACCTTCTGGAGCAGGAAGTCCCT
GGCTCCCGCGTGGGTCCCGAGCCCACCACCGACTGCTTCGTGGCTGTCATGCATGGCGAGACAGAGGGCA
CCGTGCCCGGAAATGCTCTCGTTGTGGACCCAGAGAAGCCCTTCCGCAAACTCAACCCTTTTGGAAACAC
TTTTCTCAACAGGTTTATGTGCGCCCAACTCCCCAACCAGGTCCTGGAGAGCATCAGCATCATCGACACG
CCTGGCATCCTATCAGGTGCAAAACAGAGAGTGAGCCGTGGCTACGACTTCCCAGCTGTCCTGCGCTGGT
TTGCTGAACGCGTGGACCTCATCATCTTGCTCTTTGATGCCCACAAGCTGGAGATTTCCGATGAATTCTC
GGAGGCCATCGGTGCCTTGCGTGGCCACGAGGATAAGATCCGCGTGGTACTCAACAAGGCAGACATGGTG
GAGACACAGCAGCTGATGCGCGTCTACGGGGCGCTCATGTGGGCGCTGGGCAAGGTGGTGGGCACGCCTG
AGGTCCTTCGCGTCTACATTGGCTCCTTCTGGTCCCAGCCGCTCCTTGTGCCGGACAACCGGCGTCTTTT
CGAGCTGGAGGAACAGGACCTCTTCCGTGATATCCAAGGCCTACCGCGCCATGCGGCGCTGCGCAAGCTC
