[The description below was written by a language model from this plasmid's Addgene catalogue record and the feature table of its GenBank file.]
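Description:
pCellFree_G03 EHD2 is a cell-free expression plasmid carrying human EHD2 (EH-domain containing 2, also known as PAST2) in the pCellFree_G03 backbone, into which the open reading frame was introduced by Gateway recombination. Transcription is driven by a bacteriophage T7 promoter, so template RNA is made by T7 RNA polymerase in coupled in vitro transcription–translation reactions. The backbone supplies two N-terminal fusion partners, a His tag and EGFP. The protein is therefore produced as a His–EGFP–EHD2 fusion that can be followed by fluorescence and captured by metal-affinity chromatography. The EHD2 insert differs from the reference sequence at twelve positions: S320T, E384D, T387A, H388Q, T405V, V407A, H418R, M431I, D439E, E441D, A524T and H538Q. The record does not say whether these are deliberate changes or natural variation. For propagation, the plasmid is maintained at high copy in E. coli under ampicillin selection. The origin of replication is not named in the record.

The stated purpose is to serve as a standard for cell-free expression benchmarking, as part of a comparison of four cell-free protein expression systems, where a fluorescently tagged test protein allows yield and product quality to be compared between lysates.

The available sequence annotation covers only a 778 bp fragment, not the whole plasmid. It shows a 10xHis tag coding segment and the T7 promoter on the complementary strand, and the AmpR (bla) promoter followed by an ampicillin-resistance gene primer site on the other strand. This is consistent with the catalogue description of the tag, promoter and selection marker. EGFP, the EHD2 coding sequence, the Gateway recombination sites, any translation-initiation leader, the terminator and the origin lie outside the annotated region and cannot be confirmed from it.
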