Addgene plasmid #67107: pCellFree_G03 EHD2
Purpose: Standard for cell-free expression benchmarking.
Depositing lab: Kirill Alexandrov. Depositing organization: University of Queensland. Publication: Performance benchmarking of four cell-free protein expression systems. Gagoski D, Polinkovsky ME, Mureev S, Kunert A, Johnston W, Gambin Y, Alexandrov K. Biotechnol Bioeng. 2015 Aug 24. doi: 10.1002/bit.25814. PubMed 26301602.
Backbone
  Vector backbone: pCellFree_G03
  Vector type: Cell-free expression
Growth in bacteria
  Bacterial resistance: Ampicillin, 100 μg/mL
  Growth temperature: 37°C
  Growth strain: DH5alpha
  Copy number: High Copy
Gene/Insert
  Gene/Insert name: EHD2 (alt name: EH-domain containing 2)
  Species: H. sapiens (human)
  Mutation: S320T, E384D, T387A, H388Q, T405V, V407A, H418R, M431I, D439E, E441D, A524T and H538Q
  Entrez Gene: EHD2 (a.k.a. PAST2)
  Promoter: T7
  Tag / fusion protein: His (N terminal on backbone); EGFP (N terminal on backbone)
  Cloning method: Gateway Cloning
  Sequencing primers: 5′ EGFP-C; 3′ T7 terminal
Terms and licenses: Academic/Nonprofit Terms; Industry Terms: Not Available to Industry
How to cite: pCellFree_G03 EHD2 was a gift from Kirill Alexandrov (Addgene plasmid # 67107 ; http://n2t.net/addgene:67107 ; RRID:Addgene_67107)
